Addgene plasmid #139701: P315-FBP_10
Purpose: T-DNA encoding Fungal Bioluminescent Pathway Components, control pathway, missing CPH and Npga
Depositing lab: Daniel Voytas. Depositing organization: University of Minnesota. Publication: Building customizable auto-luminescent luciferase-based reporters in plants. Khakhar A, Starker CG, Chamness JC, Lee N, Stokke S, Wang C, Swanson R, Rizvi F, Imaizumi T, Voytas DF. Elife. 2020 Mar 25;9. pii: 52786. doi: 10.7554/eLife.52786. PubMed 32209230.
Backbone
  Vector backbone: pTRANS_220d
  Vector type: Plant Expression, Luciferase
Growth in bacteria
  Bacterial resistance: Kanamycin, 50 μg/mL
  Growth temperature: 37°C
  Growth strain: DH5alpha
  Copy number: High Copy
Gene/Insert
  Gene/Insert name: pUBQ1:NnH3H:tNos, pCmYLCV:NnHisps:tHsp, pAtuMas:NnLuz:trbcSE9
  Species: Neonothopanus nambi
  Promoter: various
  Cloning method: Restriction Enzyme; 5′ cloning site AarI (destroyed during cloning); 3′ cloning site AarI (destroyed during cloning)
Resource information
  A portion of this plasmid was derived from a plasmid made by: synthesized
Terms and licenses: Academic/Nonprofit Terms; Industry Terms: Not Available to Industry
How to cite: P315-FBP_10 was a gift from Daniel Voytas (Addgene plasmid # 139701 ; http://n2t.net/addgene:139701 ; RRID:Addgene_139701)
