[The description below was written by a language model from this plasmid's Addgene catalogue record and pLannotate feature annotations shown in this document.]
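Description:
P315-FBP_10 is a plant binary (T-DNA) vector of about 18.4 kb built on the pTRANS_220d backbone, intended for Agrobacterium-mediated delivery into plant cells. Outside the T-DNA borders it carries a high-copy ColE1/pUC-type origin with the pBR322 bom region for propagation in E. coli. It also has the pVS1 replication module (oriV, RepA and the StaA stability protein), the type used to maintain binary vectors in Agrobacterium, and a bacterial kanamycin resistance gene (aphA-3). Nopaline-type left and right border repeats delimit the transferred segment. Adjacent to the left border is a plant selection cassette in which an enhanced CaMV 35S promoter drives nptII (NeoR/KanR), ending in the CaMV poly(A) signal. Remnants of the lac promoter/lacZα cloning region flank the insert, which was assembled through AarI sites that were destroyed during cloning.

The payload consists of three synthesized expression units encoding fungal bioluminescence pathway genes from Neonothopanus nambi. The hydroxylase H3H is driven by a UBQ1 promoter with the NOS terminator. The hispidin synthase HispS is driven by the CmYLCV promoter with the Arabidopsis HSP18.2 terminator. The luciferase Luz is driven by the mannopine synthase promoter with the pea rbcS-E9 terminator. The automated annotation detects the three terminators and the MAS promoter but not the coding sequences or the UBQ1 and CmYLCV promoters, so those come from the catalogue entry.

The record describes the construct as a control version of the pathway that lacks CPH and NpgA. In the fungal system these are, respectively, the caffeylpyruvate hydrolase that recycles the spent luciferin and the phosphopantetheinyl transferase that activates HispS. The construct therefore serves as a comparison for complete-pathway constructs when building auto-luminescent reporters in plants.
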