Features (pLannotate 1.2.2; 23 found; start..end, strand, type, name):
      4..158     +  CDS            lacZα (fragment): LacZα fragment of β-galactosidase; lacZ fragment
    224..248     +  misc_feature   RB T-DNA repeat: right border repeat from nopaline C58 T-DNA
    588..989     +  CDS            Y4CG_SINFN (fragment): Protein inferred from homology: Swiss-Prot protein existence level 3. From Sinorhizobium fredii (strain NBRC 101917 / NGR234).
   1549..2178    +  CDS            pVS1 StaA: stability protein from the Pseudomonas plasmid pVS1 (Heeb et al., 2000)
   2607..3680    +  CDS            pVS1 RepA: replication protein from the Pseudomonas plasmid pVS1 (Heeb et al., 2000)
   3746..3940    +  rep_origin     pVS1 oriV: origin of replication for the Pseudomonas plasmid pVS1 (Heeb et al., 2000)
   4143..4182    +  CDS            rop (fragment): Rop protein, which maintains plasmids at low copy number; rop
   4284..4424    +  misc_feature   bom: basis of mobility region from pBR322
   4610..5198    -  rep_origin     ori: high-copy-number ColE1/pMB1/pBR322/pUC origin of replication
   5285..6079    -  CDS            KanR: aminoglycoside phosphotransferase; aphA-3; confers resistance to kanamycin
   6504..6528    +  misc_feature   LB T-DNA repeat: left border repeat from nopaline C58 T-DNA
   6606..6780    -  polyA_signal   CaMV poly(A) signal: cauliflower mosaic virus polyadenylation signal
   6837..7629    -  CDS            NeoR/KanR (fragment): aminoglycoside phosphotransferase from Tn5; aph(3')-II (or nptII); confers resistance to neomycin, kanamycin, and G418 (Geneticin®)
   7697..8373    -  promoter       CaMV 35S promoter (enhanced): cauliflower mosaic virus 35S promoter with a duplicated enhancer region
   8463..8551    +  CDS            lacI (fragment): lac repressor; lacI; The lac repressor binds to the lac operator to inhibit transcription in E. coli. This inhibition can be relieved by adding lactose or isopropyl-β-D-thiogalactopyranoside (IPTG).
   8564..8585    +  protein_bind   CAP binding site: CAP binding activates transcription in the presence of cAMP. E. coli catabolite activator protein
   8600..8630    +  promoter       lac promoter: promoter for the E. coli lac operon
   8634..8656    +  protein_bind   lac operator (fragment): The lac repressor binds to the lac operator to inhibit transcription in E. coli. This inhibition can be relieved by adding lactose or isopropyl-β-D-thiogalactopyranoside (IPTG). lac repressor encoded by lacI
   8687..8712    +  misc_feature   MCS (fragment): pUC18/19 multiple cloning site
  10740..10990   +  terminator     NOS terminator: nopaline synthase terminator and poly(A) signal
  16596..16844   +  terminator     HSP terminator: efficient transcription terminator from the Arabidopsis thaliana heat shock protein 18.2 gene (Nagaya et al., 2010)
  16881..17261   +  promoter       MAS promoter: mannopine synthase promoter (Velten et al., 1984)
  18071..18376   +  terminator     E9 terminator (fragment): terminator and polyadenylation signal from the pea rbcS-E9 gene
>Addgene plasmid #139701 | P315-FBP_10 | addgene full sequence | sequence record 296203 | Addgene NGS Result
TGGCACTGGCCGTCGTTTTACAACGTCGTGACTGGGAAAACCCTGGCGTTACCCAACTTAATCGCCTTGC
AGCACATCCCCCTTTCGCCAGCTGGCGTAATAGCGAAGAGGCCCGCACCGATCGCCCTTCCCAACAGTTG
CGCAGCCTGAATGGCGAATGCTAGAGCAGCTTGAGCTTGGATCAGATTGTCGTTTCCCGCCTTCAGTTTA
AACTATCAGTGTTTGACAGGATATATTGGCGGGTAAACCTAAGAGAAAAGAGCGTTTATTAGAATAATCG
GATATTTAAAAGGGCGTGAAAAGGTTTATCCGTTCGTCCATTTGTATGTGCATGCCAACCACAGGGTTCC
CCTCGGGATCAAAGTACTTTGATCCAACCCCTCCGCTGCTATAGTGCAGTCGGCTTCTGACGTTCAGTGC
AGCCGTCTTCTGAAAACGACATGTCGCACAAGTCCTAAGTTACGCGACAGGCTGCCGCCCTGCCCTTTTC
CTGGCGTTTTCTTGTCGCGTGTTTTAGTCGCATAAAGTAGAATACTTGCGACTAGAACCGGAGACATTAC
GCCATGAACAAGAGCGCCGCCGCTGGCCTGCTGGGCTATGCCCGCGTCAGCACCGACGACCAGGACTTGA
CCAACCAACGGGCCGAACTGCACGCGGCCGGCTGCACCAAGCTGTTTTCCGAGAAGATCACCGGCACCAG
GCGCGACCGCCCGGAGCTGGCCAGGATGCTTGACCACCTACGCCCTGGCGACGTTGTGACAGTGACCAGG
CTAGACCGCCTGGCCCGCAGCACCCGCGACCTACTGGACATTGCCGAGCGCATCCAGGAGGCCGGCGCGG
GCCTGCGTAGCCTGGCAGAGCCGTGGGCCGACACCACCACGCCGGCCGGCCGCATGGTGTTGACCGTGTT
CGCCGGCATTGCCGAGTTCGAGCGTTCCCTAATCATCGACCGCACCCGGAGCGGGCGCGAGGCCGCCAAG
GCCCGAGGCGTGAAGTTTGGCCCCCGCCCTACCCTCACCCCGGCACAGATCGCGCACGCCCGCGAGCTGA
TCGACCAGGAAGGCCGCACCGTGAAAGAGGCGGCTGCACTGCTTGGCGTGCATCGCTCGACCCTGTACCG
CGCACTTGAGCGCAGCGAGGAAGTGACGCCCACCGAGGCCAGGCGGCGCGGTGCCTTCCGTGAGGACGCA
TTGACCGAGGCCGACGCCCTGGCGGCCGCCGAGAATGAACGCCAAGAGGAACAAGCATGAAACCGCACCA
GGACGGCCAGGACGAACCGTTTTTCATTACCGAAGAGATCGAGGCGGAGATGATCGCGGCCGGGTACGTG
TTCGAGCCGCCCGCGCACGGCTCAACCGTGCGGCTGCATGAAATCCTGGCCGGTTTGTCTGATGCCAAGC
TGGCGGCCTGGCCGGCCAGCTTGGCCGCTGAAGAAACCGAGCGCCGCCGTCTAAAAAGGTGATGTGTATT
TGAGTAAAACAGCTTGCGTCATGCGGTCGCTGCGTATATGATGCGATGAGTAAATAAACAAATACGCAAG
GGGAACGCATGAAGGTTATCGCTGTACTTAACCAGAAAGGCGGGTCAGGCAAGACGACCATCGCAACCCA
TCTAGCCCGCGCCCTGCAACTCGCCGGGGCCGATGTTCTGTTAGTCGATTCCGATCCCCAGGGCAGTGCC
CGCGATTGGGCGGCCGTGCGGGAAGATCAACCGCTAACCGTTGTCGGCATCGACCGCCCGACGATTGACC
GCGACGTGAAGGCCATCGGCCGGCGCGACTTCGTAGTGATCGACGGAGCGCCCCAGGCGGCGGACTTGGC
TGTGTCCGCGATCAAGGCAGCCGACTTCGTGCTGATTCCGGTGCAGCCAAGCCCTTACGACATATGGGCC
ACCGCCGACCTGGTGGAGCTGGTTAAGCAGCGCATTGAGGTCACGGATGGAAGGCTACAAGCGGCCTTTG
TCGTGTCGCGGGCGATCAAAGGCACGCGCATCGGCGGTGAGGTTGCCGAGGCGCTGGCCGGGTACGAGCT
GCCCATTCTTGAGTCCCGTATCACGCAGCGCGTGAGCTACCCAGGCACTGCCGCCGCCGGCACAACCGTT
CTTGAATCAGAACCCGAGGGCGACGCTGCCCGCGAGGTCCAGGCGCTGGCCGCTGAAATTAAATCAAAAC
TCATTTGAGTTAATGAGGTAAAGAGAAAATGAGCAAAAGCACAAACACGCTAAGTGCCGGCCGTCCGAGC
GCACGCAGCAGCAAGGCTGCAACGTTGGCCAGCCTGGCAGACACGCCAGCCATGAAGCGGGTCAACTTTC
AGTTGCCGGCGGAGGATCACACCAAGCTGAAGATGTACGCGGTACGCCAAGGCAAGACCATTACCGAGCT
GCTATCTGAATACATCGCGCAGCTACCAGAGTAAATGAGCAAATGAATAAATGAGTAGATGAATTTTAGC
GGCTAAAGGAGGCGGCATGGAAAATCAAGAACAACCAGGCACCGACGCCGTGGAATGCCCCATGTGTGGA
GGAACGGGCGGTTGGCCAGGCGTAAGCGGCTGGGTTGCCTGCCGGCCCTGCAATGGCACTGGAACCCCCA
AGCCCGAGGAATCGGCGTGAGCGGTCGCAAACCATCCGGCCCGGTACAAATCGGCGCGGCGCTGGGTGAT
GACCTGGTGGAGAAGTTGAAGGCCGCGCAGGCCGCCCAGCGGCAACGCATCGAGGCAGAAGCACGCCCCG
GTGAATCGTGGCAAGCGGCCGCTGATCGAATCCGCAAAGAATCCCGGCAACCGCCGGCAGCCGGTGCGCC
GTCGATTAGGAAGCCGCCCAAGGGCGACGAGCAACCAGATTTTTTCGTTCCGATGCTCTATGACGTGGGC
ACCCGCGATAGTCGCAGCATCATGGACGTGGCCGTTTTCCGTCTGTCGAAGCGTGACCGACGAGCTGGCG
AGGTGATCCGCTACGAGCTTCCAGACGGGCACGTAGAGGTTTCCGCAGGGCCGGCCGGCATGGCCAGTGT
GTGGGATTACGACCTGGTACTGATGGCGGTTTCCCATCTAACCGAATCCATGAACCGATACCGGGAAGGG
AAGGGAGACAAGCCCGGCCGCGTGTTCCGTCCACACGTTGCGGACGTACTCAAGTTCTGCCGGCGAGCCG
ATGGCGGAAAGCAGAAAGACGACCTGGTAGAAACCTGCATTCGGTTAAACACCACGCACGTTGCCATGCA
GCGTACGAAGAAGGCCAAGAACGGCCGCCTGGTGACGGTATCCGAGGGTGAAGCCTTGATTAGCCGCTAC
AAGATCGTAAAGAGCGAAACCGGGCGGCCGGAGTACATCGAGATCGAGCTAGCTGATTGGATGTACCGCG
AGATCACAGAAGGCAAGAACCCGGACGTGCTGACGGTTCACCCCGATTACTTTTTGATCGATCCCGGCAT
CGGCCGTTTTCTCTACCGCCTGGCACGCCGCGCCGCAGGCAAGGCAGAAGCCAGATGGTTGTTCAAGACG
ATCTACGAACGCAGTGGCAGCGCCGGAGAGTTCAAGAAGTTCTGTTTCACCGTGCGCAAGCTGATCGGGT
CAAATGACCTGCCGGAGTACGATTTGAAGGAGGAGGCGGGGCAGGCTGGCCCGATCCTAGTCATGCGCTA
CCGCAACCTGATCGAGGGCGAAGCATCCGCCGGTTCCTAATGTACGGAGCAGATGCTAGGGCAAATTGCC
CTAGCAGGGGAAAAAGGTCGAAAAGGCCTCTTTCCTGTGGATAGCACGTACATTGGGAACCCAAAGCCGT
ACATTGGGAACCGGAACCCGTACATTGGGAACCCAAAGCCGTACATTGGGAACCGGTCACACATGTAAGT
GACTGATATAAAAGAGAAAAAAGGCGATTTTTCCGCCTAAAACTCTTTAAAACTTATTAAAACTCTTAAA
ACCCGCCTGGCCTGTGCATAACTGTCTGGCCAGCGCACAGCCCAAGAGCTGCAAAAAGCGCCTACCCTTC
GGTCGCTGCGCTCCCTACGCCCCGCCGCTTCGCGTCGGCCTATCGCGGCCGCTGGCCGCTCAAAAATGGC
TGGCCTACGGCCAGGCAATCTACCAGGGCGCGGACAAGCCGCGCCGTCGCCACTCGACCGCCGGCGCCCA
CATCAAGGCACCCTGCCTCGCGCGTTTCGGTGATGACGGTGAAAACCTCTGACACATGCAGCTCCCGGAA
ACGGTCACAGCTTGTCTGTAAGCGGATGCCGGGAGCAGACAAGCCCGTCAGGGCGCGTCAGCGGGTGTTG
GCGGGTGTCGGGGCGCAGCCATGACCCAGTCACGTAGCGATAGCGGAGTGTATACTGGCTTAACTATGCG
GCATCAGAGCAGATTGTACTGAGAGTGCACCATATGCGGTGTGAAATACCGCACAGATGCGTAAGGAGAA
AATACCGCATCAGGCCCTCTTCCGCTTCCTCGCTCACTGACTCGCTGCGCTCGGTCGTTCGGCTGCGGCG
AGCGGTATCAGCTCACTCAAAGGCGGTAATACGGTTATCCACAGAATCAGGGGATAACGCAGGAAAGAAC
ATGTGAGCAAAAGGCCAGCAAAAGGCCAGGAACCGTAAAAAGGCCGCGTTGCTGGCGTTTTTCCATAGGC
TCCGCCCCCCTGACGAGCATCACAAAAATCGACGCTCAAGTCAGAGGTGGCGAAACCCGACAGGACTATA
AAGATACCAGGCGTTTCCCCCTGGAAGCTCCCTCGTGCGCTCTCCTGTTCCGACCCTGCCGCTTACCGGA
TACCTGTCCGCCTTTCTCCCTTCGGGAAGCGTGGCGCTTTCTCATAGCTCACGCTGTAGGTATCTCAGTT
CGGTGTAGGTCGTTCGCTCCAAGCTGGGCTGTGTGCACGAACCCCCCGTTCAGCCCGACCGCTGCGCCTT
ATCCGGTAACTATCGTCTTGAGTCCAACCCGGTAAGACACGACTTATCGCCACTGGCAGCAGCCACTGGT
AACAGGATTAGCAGAGCGAGGTATGTAGGCGGTGCTACAGAGTTCTTGAAGTGGTGGCCTAACTACGGCT
ACACTAGAAGGACAGTATTTGGTATCTGCGCTCTGCTGAAGCCAGTTACCTTCGGAAAAAGAGTTGGTAG
CTCTTGATCCGGCAAACAAACCACCGCTGGTAGCGGTGGTTTTTTTGTTTGCAAGCAGCAGATTACGCGC
AGAAAAAAAGGATCTCAAGAAGATCCTTTGATCTTTTCTACGGGGTCTGACGCTCAGTGGAACGAAAACT
CACGTTAAGGGATTTTGGTCATGCATTCTAGGTACTAAAACAATTCATCCAGTAAAATATAATATTTTAT
TTTCTCCCAATCAGGCTTGATCCCCAGTAAGTCAAAAAATAGCTCGACATACTGTTCTTCCCCGATATCC
TCCCTGATCGACCGGACGCAGAAGGCAATGTCATACCACTTGTCCGCCCTGCCGCTTCTCCCAAGATCAA
TAAAGCCACTTACTTTGCCATCTTTCACAAAGATGTTGCTGTCTCCCAGGTCGCCGTGGGAAAAGACAAG
TTCCTCTTCGGGCTTTTCCGTCTTTAAAAAATCATACAGCTCGCGCGGATCTTTAAATGGAGTGTCTTCT
TCCCAGTTTTCGCAATCCACATCGGCCAGATCGTTATTCAGTAAGTAATCCAATTCGGCTAAGCGGCTGT
CTAAGCTATTCGTATAGGGACAATCCGATATGTCGATGGAGTGAAAGAGCCTGATGCACTCCGCATACAG
CTCGATAATCTTTTCAGGGCTTTGTTCATCTTCATACTCTTCCGAGCAAAGGACGCCATCGGCCTCACTC
ATGAGCAGATTGCTCCAGCCATCATGCCGTTCAAAGTGCAGGACCTTTGGAACAGGCAGCTTTCCTTCCA
GCCATAGCATCATGTCCTTTTCCCGTTCCACATCATAGGTGGTCCCTTTATACCGGCTGTCCGTCATTTT
TAAATATAGGTTTTCATTTTCTCCCACCAGCTTATATACCTTAGCAGGAGACATTCCTTCCGTATCTTTT
ACGCAGCGGTATTTTTCGATCAGTTTTTTCAATTCCGGTGATATTCTCATTTTAGCCATTTATTATTTCC
TTCCTCTTTTCTACAGTATTTAAAGATACCCCAAGAAGCTAATTATAACAAGACGAACTCCAATTCACTG
TTCCTTGCATTCTAAAACCTTAAATACCAGAAAACAGCTTTTTCAAAGTTGTTTTCAAAGTTGGCGTATA
ACATAGTATCGACGGAGCCGATTTTGAAACCGCGGTGATCACAGGCAGCAACGCTCTGTCATCGTTACAA
TCAACATGCTACCCTCCGCGAGATCATCCGTGTTTCAAACCCGGCAGCTTAGTTGCCGTTCTTCCGAATA
GCATCGGTAACATGAGCAAAGTCTGCCGCCTTACAACGGCTCTCCCGCTGACGCCGTCCCGGACTGATGG
GCTGCCTGTATCGAGTGGTGATTTTGTGCCGAGCTGCCGGTCGGGGAGCTGTTGGCTGGCTGGTGGCAGG
ATATATTGTGGTGTAAACAAATTGACGCTTAGACAACTTAATAACACATTGCGGACGTTTTTAATGTACT
GAATTAACGCCGAATTAATTCGGGGGATCTGGATTTTAGTACTGGATTTTGGTTTTAGGAATTAGAAATT
TTATTGATAGAAGTATTTTACAAATACAAATACATACTAAGGGTTTCTTATATGCTCAACACATGAGCGA
AACCCTATAGGAACCCTAATTCCCTTATCTGGGAACTACTCACACATTATTATGGAGAAACTCGAGCTTG
TCGATCGACTCTAGCTAGAGGATCGATCCGAACCCCAGAGTCCCGCTCAGAAGAACTCGTCAAGAAGGCG
ATAGAAGGCGATGCGCTGCGAATCGGGAGCGGCGATACCGTAAAGCACGAGGAAGCGGTCAGCCCATTCG
CCGCCAAGTTCTTCAGCAATATCACGGGTAGCCAACGCTATGTCCTGATAGCGGTCCGCCACACCCAGCC
GGCCACAGTCGATGAATCCAGAAAAGCGGCCATTTTCCACCATGATATTCGGCAAGCAGGCATCGCCATG
TGTCACGACGAGATCCTCGCCGTCGGGCATGCGCGCCTTGAGCCTGGCGAACAGTTCGGCTGGCGCGAGC
CCCTGATGTTCTTCGTCCAGATCATCCTGATCGACAAGACCGGCTTCCATCCGAGTACGTGCTCGCTCGA
TGCGATGTTTCGCTTGGTGGTCGAATGGGCAGGTAGCCGGATCAAGCGTATGCAGCCGCCGCATTGCATC
AGCCATGATGGATACTTTCTCGGCAGGAGCAAGGTGAGATGACAGGAGATCCTGCCCCGGCACTTCGCCC
AATAGCAGCCAGTCCCTTCCCGCTTCAGTGACAACGTCGAGCACAGCTGCGCAAGGAACGCCCGTCGTGG
CCAGCCACGATAGCCGCGCTGCCTCGTCCTGGAGTTCATTCAGGGCACCGGACAGGTCGGTCTTGACAAA
AAGAACCGGGCGCCCCTGCGCTGACAGCCGAAACACGGCGGCATCAGAGCAGCCGATTGTCTGTTGTGCC
CAGTCATAGCCGAATAGCCTCTCCACCCAAGCGGCCGGAGAACCTGCGTGCAATCCATCTTGTTCAATCC
CCATGGTCGATCGACAGATCTGCGAAAGCTCGAGAGAGATAGATTTGTAGAGAGAGACTGGTGATTTCAG
CGTGTCCTCTCCAAATGAAATGAACTTCCTTATATAGAGGAAGGGTCTTGCGAAGGATAGTGGGATTGTG
CGTCATCCCTTACGTCAGTGGAGATATCACATCAATCCACTTGCTTTGAAGACGTGGTTGGAACGTCTTC
TTTTTCCACGATGCTCCTCGTGGGTGGGGGTCCATCTTTGGGACCACTGTCGGCAGAGGCATCTTGAACG
ATAGCCTTTCCTTTATCGCAATGATGGCATTTGTAGGTGCCACCTTCCTTTTCTACTGTCCTTTTGATGA
AGTGACAGATAGCTGGGCAATGGAATCCGAGGAGGTTTCCCGATATTACCCTTTGTTGAAAAGTCTCAAT
AGCCCTTTGGTCTTCTGAGACTGTATCTTTGATATTCTTGGAGTAGACGAGAGTGTCGTGCTCCACCATG
TTCACATCAATCCACTTGCTTTGAAGACGTGGTTGGAACGTCTTCTTTTTCCACGATGCTCCTCGTGGGT
GGGGGTCCATCTTTGGGACCACTGTCGGCAGAGGCATCTTGAACGATAGCCTTTCCTTTATCGCAATGAT
GGCATTTGTAGGTGCCACCTTCCTTTTCTACTGTCCTTTTGATGAAGTGACAGATAGCTGGGCAATGGAA
TCCGAGGAGGTTTCCCGATATTACCCTTTGTTGAAAAGTCTCAATAGCCCTTTGGTCTTCTGAGACTGTA
TCTTTGATATTCTTGGAGTAGACGAGAGTGTCGTGCTCCACCATGTTGGCAAGCTGCTCTAGCCAATACG
CAAACCGCCTCTCCCCGCGCGTTGGCCGATTCATTAATGCAGCTGGCACGACAGGTTTCCCGACTGGAAA
GCGGGCAGTGAGCGCAACGCAATTAATGTGAGTTAGCTCACTCATTAGGCACCCCAGGCTTTACACTTTA
TGCTTCCGGCTCGTATGTTGTGTGGAATTGTGAGCGGATAACAATTTCACACAGGAAACAGCTATGACAT
GATTACGAATTCGAGCTCGGTACCCGGGGATCGGCGCGCGCGGCCGCACAGAGATTTAAATAGCTCCGGT
GACGGACGGCGCGCCCTATGGACATTTTGTAATATCCCGGGATATTTCACAAATTGAACATAGACTACAG
AATTTTAGAAAACAAACTTTCTCTCTCTTATCTCACCTTTATCTTTTAGAGAGAAAAAGTTCGATTTCCG
GTTGACCGGAATGTATCTTTGTTTTTTTTGTTTTGTAACATATTTCGTTTTCCGATTTAGATCGGATCTC
CTTTTCCGTTTTGTCGGACCTTCTTCCGGTTTATCCGGATCTAATAATATCCATCTTAGACTTAGCTAAG
TTTGGATCTGTTTTTTGGTTAGCTCTTGTCAATCGCCTCATCATCAGCAAGAAGGTGAAATTTTTGACAA
ATAAATCTTAGAATCATGTAGTGTCTTTGGACCTTGGGAATGATAGAAACGATTTGTTATAGCTACTCTA
TGTATCAGACCCTGACCAAGATCCAACAATCTCATAGGTTTTGTGCATATGAAACCTTCGACTAACGAGA
AGTGGTCTTTTAATGAGAGAGATATCTAAAATGTTATCTTAAAAGCCCACTCAAATCTCAAGGCATAAGG
TAGAAATGCAAATTTGGAAAGTGGGCTGGGCCTTTTGTGGTAAAGGCCTGTAACCTAGCCCAATATTAGC
AAAACCCTAGACGCGTACATTGACATATATAAACCCGCCTCCTCCTTGTTTAGGGTTTCTACGTGAGAGA
AGACGAAACACAAAAGAATGGCATCCTTTGAAAATTCACTCAGTGTCTTAATAGTTGGGGCTGGCTTAGG
TGGTTTGGCCGCTGCTATAGCACTGCGAAGGCAAGGACATGTAGTCAAGATATACGATAGTTCTTCATTC
AAGGCCGAATTGGGAGCAGGATTAGCTGTACCACCCAATACTCTCCGTTCCCTGCAACAACTGGGCTGTA
ATACAGAAAACCTGAACGGAGTAGACAACCTCTGCTTTACGGCCATGGGATACGACGGGAGTGTAGGTAT
GATGAATAATATGACCGACTACCGTGAGGCATACGGCACTTCCTGGATAATGGTACATCGAGTGGATCTC
CACAACGAGCTGATGCGAGTCGCCTTGGATCCGGGCGGGTTAGGGCCTCCTGCCACTCTTCACCTTAACC
ATCGTGTTACGTTCTGCGATGTGGATGCCTGTACAGTCACGTTTACGAACGGGACGACACAGTCTGCTGA
CTTGATTGTCGGAGCTGATGGTATTAGGTCTACGATTCGAAGATTCGTTCTGGAGGAGGACGTGACTGTT
CCAGCTAGCGGAATTGTCGGCTTTCGATGGTTGGTCCAGGCCGATGCTCTCGACCCATATCCCGAACTGG
ATTGGATTGTCAAAAAACCACCCTTGGGAGCCAGGTTGATTTCTACTCCACAGAACCCGCAGAGTGGCGT
AGGACTGGCCGATAGACGAACGATCATTATTTACGCATGCAGAGGTGGGACCATGGTTAATGTATTAGCC
GTACACGACGACGAAAGAGATCAAAACACTGCTGATTGGTCCGTTCCCGCATCAAAGGATGATTTATTCA
GAGTGTTTCACGATTACCATCCAAGATTCCGACGACTCTTAGAGTTAGCACAGGACATTAATTTATGGCA
GATGAGGGTGGTCCCGGCCTTGAAAAAATGGGTGAACAAGAGGGTATGCTTGCTGGGTGATGCCGCCCAT
GCTTCACTGCCCACACTTGGACAAGGCTTCGGGATGGGGTTGGAGGATGCAGTCGCTTTGGGCACGTTGT
TGCCTAAGGGAACGACCGCATCACAGATCGAGACAAGGCTGGCCGTTTACGAACAGCTGCGAAAGGATCG
AGCTGAGTTTGTCGCCGCAGAGAGCTATGAGGAGCAATATGTCCCAGAGATGAGAGGGCTGTACCTTAGG
TCCAAAGAATTGAGAGACAGAGTGATGGGTTATGATATTAAGGTAGAGTCAGAGAAGGTTTTGAAAACAC
TGTTGCGATCATCCAACTCAGCTTGAGCTTCGTTCAAACATTTGGCAATAAAGTTTCTTAAGATTGAATC
CTGTTGCCGGTCTTGCGATGATTATCATATAATTTCTGTTGAATTACGTTAAGCATGTAATAATTAACAT
GTAATGCATGACGTTATTTATGAGATGGGTTTTTATGATTAGAGTCCCGCAATTATACATTTAATACGCG
ATAGAAAACAAAATATAGCGCGCAAACTAGGATAAATTATCGCGCGCGGTGTCATCTATGTTACTAGATC
GGGCGCTGTTAGAGCTCCCGGGGCGCGCCCTATGGAGTGGCAGACATACTGTCCCACAAATGAAGATGGA
ATCTGTAAAAGAAAACGCGTGAAATAATGCGTCTGACAAAGGTTAGGTCGGCTGCCTTTAATCAATACCA
AAGTGGTCCCTACCACGATGGAAAAACTGTGCAGTCGGTTTGGCTTTTTCTGACGAACAAATAAGATTCG
TGGCCGACAGGTGGGGGTCCACCATGTGAAGGCATCTTCAGACTCCAATAATGGAGCAATGACGTAAGGG
CTTACGAAATAAGTAAGGGTAGTTTGGGAAATGTCCACTCACCCGTCAGTCTATAAATACTTAGCCCCTC
CCTCATTGTTAAGGGAGCAAAATCTCAGAGAGATAGTCCTAGAGAGAGAAAGAGAGCAAGTAGCCTAGAA
GTAGTCAAGGCGGCGAAGTATTCAGGCACGTGGCCAGGAAGAAGAAAAGCCAAGACGACGAAAACAGGTA
AGAGCTAAGCTTAATGAATAGTAGTAAAAACCCTCCATCCACTCTGTTAGATGTTTTTCTGGATACCGCT
AGGAACCTTGATACAGCATCCAGAAATGTCCTGGAGTGCGGAGAACACAGGTGGAGTTACAGAGAGTTGG
ACACAGTGTCATCCGCATTGGCCCAACACCTTCGATACACTGTGGGTCTTAGCCCCACTGTAGCCGTGAT
TAGCGAGAATCACCCCTACATACTTGCATTAATGCTCGCCGTATGGAAACTCGGCGGAACGTTCGCACCG
ATAGATGTTCATTCCCCAGCCGAACTTGTTGCTGGAATGTTGAATATTGTAAGCCCGTCATGTCTTGTCA
TTCCTAGCTCTGATGTGACAAATCAGACATTGGCATGCGATCTTAATATACCGGTTGTTGCATTCCACCC
ACATCAAAGTACAATTCCCGAACTCAACAAGAAGTATCTCACAGATTCTCAGATCAGTCCTGACCTGCCC
TTCCCCGACCCTAATCGACCTGCTTTGTACTTATTCACGTCATCTGCAACGTCTAGGTCCAATTTGAAGT
GCGTGCCACTTACACACACATTCATATTGCGAAACTCCTTAAGTAAACGAGCATGGTGCAAAAGAATGAG
GCCAGAGACAGATTTTGATGGTATTAGGGTCCTGGGGTGGGCCCCCTGGAGCCATGTCCTCGCTCATATG
CAGGACATTGGCCCTCTTACATTATTGAATGCCGGGTGCTACGTATTTGCCACGACCCCATCTACCTACC
CGACGGAGCTGAAGGATGACCGTGATGTTATTAGTTGCGCCGCAAATGCCGTAATGTACAAAGGTGTTAA
ATCCTTCGCATGCCTCCCATTCGTGCTTGGGGGACTCAAGGCTTTATGTGAGTCAGAGCCCAGTGTTAAG
GCACAACTGCAAGTGGAGGAACGAGCCCAGCTTTTGAAGTCACTCCAACACATGAAAATCCTGGAATGCG
GGGGGGCAATGCTCGAAGTGAGTGTGGCAAGCTGGGCTATAGAGAATAGGATTCCTATATCTATTGGGAT
TGGTATGACAGAGACAGGCGGCGCTCTTTTCGCTGGGCCGGTCCAAGCAATTCAAACCGGCTTTAGCAGT
GAAGATAAATTTATCGAGGACGCAACCTACTTGCTGGTCAAGGACGATTACGAGAGCCACGCAGAGGAGG
ACATAAACGAGGGCGAGTTAGTGGTAAAGTCCAGAATGTTACCTAGGGGTTATTTGGGCTATAACGACCC
CTCTTTCTCTGTTGACGATGCTGGTTGGGTTACTTTCAAAACTGGAGATCGATATTCAGTCACTCCTGAC
GGCAAATTCTCCTGGCTTGGTCGAAATACTGATTTCATTCAGATGACGAGTGGTGAGACTCTCGATCCCC
GTCCGATTGAGTCCCTCCTTTGTGAGTCCAGCCTTATATCACGAGCCTGTGTCATCGGGGATAAGTTCCT
GAACGGACCAGCCACAGCTGTATGCGCTATTATAGAACTCGAACCAACGACTGTTGAGAAAGGCCAGGCT
CACAGCAGGGATATTGCCCGAATCTTTGCCCCCATCAATCGAGATCTTCCTCCCCCGTTACGTATAGCAT
GGAGTCACGTACTTGTACTTCAGCCAAGCGAGAAAATACCGATGACGAAAAAGGGTACAATCTTCCGTAA
GAAAATCGAACAGGTTTTCGGTTCCGCTTTAGGAGGCAGTAGCGGCGACAACTCACAAGCAACCACTGAC
GCTTCAGTAGTTAGGAGGGATGAGTTGAGCAACACGGTCAAACATATCATAAGCAGAGTTTTGGGAGTCT
CCGACGATGAACTCCTTTGGACACTGAGCTTTGCTGAGCTTGGCATGACGTCCGCTCTTGCTACTAGAAT
AGCAAATGAATTGAACGAAGTTCTGGTAGGTGTGAACCTCCCCATCAATGCATGCTACATTCATGTGGAC
CTGCCTTCTTTGTCAAATGCCGTGTATGCAAAGTTAGCACACCTTAAACTCCCGGATAGGACGCCCGAGC
CAAGGAAGGCCCCAGTTGAAAATCCCGGTGGAAAGGAAATCGTAATAGTAGGTCAGGCTTTTAGGCTTCC
GGGGAGTATAAATGATGTCGCTTCTTTGAGGGACGCTTTTTTGGCTAGACAAGCATCCAGTATTATTACT
GAAATACCGCCAGATAGATGGGACCACGCATCATTTTATCCAAAAGACATACGATTTAATAAAGCAGGGC
TCGTCGACATCGCTAACTACGACCACAGTTTTTTCGGATTGACAGCCACGGAGGCACTGTACCTGTCACC
AACGATGCGTTTGGCACTTGAAGTGTCCTTTGAAGCCTTGGAGAATGCTAATATACCCGTGTCCCAGTTA
AAGGGCTCTCAAACAGCTGTATATGTCGCAACCACCGACGACGGGTTTGAGACACTGCTGAATGCTGAGG
CAGGATATGATGCATACACACGATTCTATGGCACTGGTAGGGCCGCCTCTACGGCCAGTGGACGAATTAG
TTATTTACTCGACGTACACGGCCCTTCAATTACCGTAGACACTGCTTGTTCAGGCGGTGCTGTTTGCATA
GACCAGGCCATAGACTACCTCCAATCCTCTAGCGCAGCTGATACCGCCATAATCTGCGCCAGCAACACTC
ACTGCTGGCCAGGTTCCTTCATGTTTCTGAGTGCTCAAGGTATGGTAAGTTCCGGGGGGCGATGTGCAAC
TTTTACGACGGATGCCGACGGCTATGTACCCTCTGAAGGTGCTGTGGCATTTATCCTCAAAACCCGAGAA
GCAGCTATGAGAGATAAAGATACTATCTTGGCAACTATCAAAGCAACGCAGATTAGTCATAATGGTCGTT
CCCAAGGTTTAGTCGCACCAAACGTCAATTCACAAGCTGATTTACACAGAAGCTTATTGCAGAAAGCTGG
TTTGAGTCCAGCCGACATTCACTTCATCGAAGCTCACGGGACAGGAACGTCACTCGGTGACCTTAGTGAA
ATACAAGCAATTAATGATGCCTACACGTCATCTCAGCCTCGAACAGCCGGACCCTTAATAGTAAGCGCAA
GTAAAACCGTCATTGGTCACACAGAGCCTGCTGGACCGTTGGTAGGCATGCTCTCAGTTCTCAACTCCTT
TAAAGAGGGCGCAGTTCCCGGCTTAGCTCACCTGACAGCAGATAACCTCAATCCGGCTTTAGACTGCTCC
TCCGTCCCTTTACTTATCCCCTACCAGCCTGTCCACTTGGCAGCTCCTAAGCCACACAGGGCTGCTGTGA
TGAGTTATGGCTTCTCCGGCACTCTTGGAGGTATAGTTCTTGAAGCACCGGATGAGGAAAGGCTTGAGGA
AGAACCACCCAACGATAAGCCTATGTTATTTGTTGTTAGCGCCAAAACTCATACTGCATTGATTGAGTAC
CTTGGACGATACCTTGAATTTCTGCTCCAGGCCAATCCCCAAGACTTCTGCGATATCTGTTACACTAGCT
GCGTTGGACGTGAGCATTACAGGTACCGTTTTGCATGTGTGGCAAACGATATGGAAGATTTAATTGGCCA
ACTTCAGAAGAGGCTTGGGTCTAAGGTTCCACCTAAACCGTCCTATAAAAGAGGAGCCCTCGCTTTTGCT
TTCAGTGGACAAGGGACCCAGTTTCGTGGAATGGCAACAGAATTGGCTAAGGCATATAGTGGTTTTCGTA
AGATAGTCAGTGATCTTGCTAAAAGAGCATCAGAACTGTCCGGCCATGCAATCGACAGGTTTCTGCTTGC
ATATGACATTGGGGCTGAGAATGTTGCACCGGATAGTGAAGCTGATCAAATCTGCATATTCGTTTACCAA
TGTAGTGTTCTCAGATGGCTCCAAACAATGGGGATTCGTCCGTCAGCCGTGATCGGTCACAGCCTCGGTG
AGATTAGCGCATCCGTAGCTGCTGGAGCATTGTCCTTGGACTCTGCCCTTGACCTCGTAATAAGTAGAGC
CAGGTTACTGAGGTCATCTACGAATGCCCCAGCTGGCATGGCAGCTATGTCTGCATCCCAGGATGAAGTA
GTCGAACTCATAGGAAAGCTCGATTTAGATAAAGCTAATAGCCTCAGCGTGTCCGTAATAAACGGCCCCC
AGAACACCGTTGTTTCAGGATCTTCTGCAGCAATAGAAAGTATCGTTGCTCTCGCAAAGGGACGAAAAAT
CAAGGCCAGCGCACTCAACATTAACCAGGCATTCCATAGTCCTTACGTCGATTCTGCAGTACCCGGCTTA
CGAGCTTGGAGTGAGAAACATATATCATCAGCTCGACCATTGCAAATCCCTTTGTACTCTACCCTCTTGG
GCGCTCAAGTTTCTGAGGGTCAAATGTTAAATCCCGATCACTGGGTAGACCATGCTAGGAAACCCGTTCA
GTTCGCACAAGCAGCCACTATAATGAAGGAATCTTTCACCGGAGTAATAATCGATATTGGACCTCAAGTT
GTAGCATGGTCCCTGCTCTTAAGCAATGGTCTTACTTCCGTGACCGCACTCGCCGCAAAGCGTGGCCGTT
CACAGCAAGTGGCCTTCCTCTCCGCCTTAGCTGATCTTTATCAGGACTACGGCGTCGTACCAGACTTTGT
TGGACTGTACGCACAACAGGAGGACGCTTCCAGACTGAAAAAGACCGATATCTTAACTTACCCCTTTCAG
AGGGTTCGACGTTACCCTTCCTTTATACCCTCTAGAAGGGCACCCACCCACGCTCATGTCCAAGACGAGG
AAACTCTGTCATCAGGATCATCAACTCCAACCTTAGAAAATACTGACCTGGACAGTGGGAAGGAATCTCT
GATGGGACCAACAAGAGGGCTTTTGCGAGTCGATGATCTTAGGGACTCAATAGTCAGTTCAGTCAAAGAT
GTCCTGGAATTGAAGAGTAACGAAGATCTGGACCTCAGCGAGTCCCTTAATGCTCTTGGCATGGACTCTA
TAATGTTCGCTCAATTACGAAAAAGGATAGGGGAGGGCCTCGGCCTGTCCGTTCCAATGGTTTTTCTCAG
CGATGCCTTCAGTATTGGAGAAATGGTCAGTAACCTCGTGGAACAGGCCGAAGCTTCCGAGGACAATTGA
GCTTATATGAAGATGAAGATGAAATATTTGGTGTGTCAAATAAAAAGCTTGTGTGCTTAAGTTTGTGTTT
TTTTCTTGGCTTGTTGTGTTATGAATTTGTGGCTTTTTCTAATATTAAATGAATGTAAGATCACATTATA
ATGAATAAACAAATGTTTCTATAATCCATTGTGAATGTTTTGTTGGATCTCTTCTGCAGCATATAACTAC
TGTATGTGCTATGGTATGGACTATGGAATATGATTAAAGATAAGCGCTGTTAGAGCTCTCCCGGCGCGCC
CTATGGACATTTTTCAAATCAGTGCGCAAGACGTGACGTAAGTATCCGAGTCAGTTTTTATTTTTCTACT
AATTTGGTCGTTTATTTCGGCGTGTAGGACATGGCAACCGGGCCTGAATTTCGCGGGTATTCTGTTTCTA
TTCCAACTTTTTCTTGATCCGCAGCCATTAACGACTTTTGAATAGATACGCTGACACGCCAAGCCTCGCT
AGTCAAAAGTGTACCAAACAACGCTTTACAGCAAGAACGGAATGCGCGTGACGCTCGCGGTGACGCCATT
TCGCCTTTTCAGAAATGGATAAATAGCCTTGCTTCCTATTATATCTTCCCAAATTACCAATACATTACAC
TAGCATCTGAATTTCATAACCAATCTCGATACACCAAATCGAATGCGTATAAATATCTCTCTGTCTAGCT
TATTCGAGAGATTAAGCAAACTCAGCTCTCGTAGCATAGCTATTACATGTGGTGTCGTCCTCGCCTCTGC
TATTGCTTTTCCCATCATACGACGAGATTATCAGACGTTCTTAGAGGTTGGTCCTAGCTATGCCCCTCAA
AATTTTCGAGGCTACATTATCGTTTGCGTACTCAGCTTGTTCCGACAAGAGCAAAAAGGGTTGGCAATCT
ACGACAGACTCCCAGAGAAGAGAAGATGGCTGGCCGATCTCCCATTTCGTGAAGGTACTAGACCTAGTAT
AACATCACACATAATACAGAGACAGCGAACTCAACTTGTAGACCAAGAGTTTGCCACACGAGAACTGATA
GACAAAGTTATTCCCAGGGTGCAAGCACGACATACAGATAAAACATTTTTGAGCACGAGCAAGTTTGAAT
TTCATGCTAAAGCCATTTTCCTGTTGCCAAGTATTCCTATAAACGACCCCTTAAACATACCTAGTCATGA
TACGGTTCGTAGAACGAAACGAGAGATTGCACACATGCATGACTACCACGACTGTACTCTTCACTTAGCT
CTTGCAGCTCAAGATGGAAAAGAAGTCCTGAAAAAAGGCTGGGGCCAACGTCATCCGCTTGCCGGGCCGG
GTGTACCTGGGCCGCCGACAGAATGGACTTTCTTATACGCACCCCGTAATGAGGAAGAAGCTAGGGTAGT
AGAAATGATTGTCGAGGCAAGTATCGGATACATGACTAATGATCCGGCAGGTAAAATCGTCGAGAATGCC
AAATGAGCTTGTTCGAGTATTATGGCATTGGGAAAACTGTTTTTCTTGTACCATTTGTTGTGCTTGTAAT
TTACTGTGTTTTTTATTCGGTTTTCGCTATCGAACTGTGAAATGGAAATGGATGGAGAAGAGTTAATGAA
TGATATGGTCCTTTTGTTCATTCTCAAATTAATATTATTTGTTTTTTCTCTTATTTGTTGTGTGTTGAAT
TTGAAATTATAAGAGATATGCAAACATTTTGTTTTGAGTAAAAATGTGTCAAATCGTGGCCTCTAATGAC
CGAAGTTAATATGAGGAGTAAAACACTTGTAGTTGTCGCTGTTAGAGCTCAGTG
